Addgene plasmid #152522: pGBW-m4134256
Purpose: Mammalian expression plasmid for SARS-CoV-2 helicase
Depositing lab: Ginkgo Bioworks & Benjie Chen.
Backbone
  Vector backbone: pTwist_CMV_Hygro_6
  Backbone size w/o insert (bp): 6525
  Vector type: Mammalian Expression
  Selectable markers: Hygromycin
Growth in bacteria
  Bacterial resistance: Ampicillin, 100 μg/mL
  Growth temperature: 37°C
  Growth strain: DH5alpha
  Copy number: High Copy
Gene/Insert
  Gene/Insert name: SARS-CoV-2 helicase (alt name: nsp13)
  Species: Severe acute respiratory syndrome coronavirus 2
  Insert size (bp): 1802
  Mutation: wt
  Entrez Gene: ORF1ab (a.k.a. GU280_gp01)
  Promoter: CMV
  Tag / fusion protein: Cleavable TEV;3xFlag (C terminal on backbone)
  Cloning method: Unknown
Resource information
  A portion of this plasmid was derived from a plasmid made by: GinkgoBioworks
Depositor comments: NCBI reference sequence: YP_009725308.1
How to cite: pGBW-m4134256 was a gift from Ginkgo Bioworks & Benjie Chen (Addgene plasmid # 152522 ; http://n2t.net/addgene:152522 ; RRID:Addgene_152522)
