[The description below was written by a language model from this plasmid's Addgene catalogue record and pLannotate feature annotations shown in this document.]
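Description:
pGBW-m4134256 is a mammalian expression plasmid carrying the wild-type SARS-CoV-2 helicase (nsp13), one of the mature products of the viral ORF1ab replicase polyprotein, built on the pTwist_CMV_Hygro_6 backbone. It is maintained in E. coli as a high-copy plasmid through a ColE1/pUC-type origin and selected with ampicillin via a full-length β-lactamase gene. For selection in mammalian cells it carries a separate cassette in which the human ubiquitin C promoter drives hygromycin B phosphotransferase, ending in a synthetic polyadenylation signal.

The roughly 1.8 kb helicase coding sequence spans the numbering origin of the sequenced record. The automated annotation labels it as a fragment of the SARS-CoV replicase polyprotein by homology; the methyltransferase text attached to that hit is generic to the polyprotein entry and does not describe this insert. Expression comes from the CMV immediate-early enhancer and promoter elements just upstream, and the transcript is terminated by an SV40 poly(A) signal. The catalogue lists a backbone-encoded C-terminal tag consisting of a TEV protease cleavage site followed by 3xFLAG. The feature table detects a FLAG fragment just downstream of the coding sequence, consistent with this, but does not annotate the TEV site separately. This arrangement allows anti-FLAG detection or affinity capture, with optional removal of the tag by TEV protease. β-globin insulator elements, along with T7 and rrnG bacterial terminators and an additional synthetic poly(A) signal, flank the expression region and help isolate it from neighbouring transcription.

The record supports use for transient or hygromycin-selected expression of tagged nsp13 in mammalian cells. It does not state the cloning method.
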