Features (pLannotate 1.2.2; 20 found; start..end, strand, type, name):
   1877..1899    +  CDS            FLAG (fragment): FLAG® epitope tag, followed by an enterokinase cleavage site
   1969..2090    -  polyA_signal   SV40 poly(A) signal: SV40 polyadenylation signal
   2113..2182    -  CDS            large T antigen (fragment): large T antigen from SV40 (simian virus 40)
   2205..2251    +  terminator     T7 terminator: transcription terminator for bacteriophage T7 RNA polymerase
   2281..2417    +  terminator     rrnG terminator: transcription terminator from the E. coli ribosomal RNA rrnG operon (Albrechtsen et al., 1991)
   2462..2533    +  misc_feature   3' β-globin insulator: insulator downstream of the human β-globin locus (Farrell et al., 2002)
   2759..3347    -  rep_origin     ori: high-copy-number ColE1/pMB1/pBR322/pUC origin of replication
   3519..3583    -  CDS            bla(M) (fragment): β-lactamase lacking the signal sequence; bla(M); allows cytosolic expression of β-lactamase
   3847..5056    +  promoter       UbC promoter: human ubiquitin C promoter
   5066..6087    +  CDS            HygR (fragment): hygromycin B phosphotransferase confers resistance to hygromycin
   6115..6163    +  polyA_signal   poly(A) signal: synthetic polyadenylation signal
   6429..7289    +  CDS            AmpR: β-lactamase; bla; confers resistance to ampicillin, carbenicillin, and related antibiotics
   7302..7438    +  terminator     rrnG terminator: transcription terminator from the E. coli ribosomal RNA rrnG operon (Albrechtsen et al., 1991)
   7590..7661    +  misc_feature   5' β-globin insulator: insulator upstream of the human β-globin locus (Farrell et al., 2002)
   7666..7712    -  terminator     T7 terminator: transcription terminator for bacteriophage T7 RNA polymerase
   7730..7778    -  polyA_signal   poly(A) signal: synthetic polyadenylation signal
   7859..8162    +  enhancer       CMV enhancer: human cytomegalovirus immediate early enhancer
   8235..8252    -  promoter       CMV promoter (fragment): human cytomegalovirus (CMV) immediate early promoter
   8315..8366    +  promoter       CMVd2 promoter: truncated human cytomegalovirus (CMV) immediate early promoter that yields moderately reduced expression relative to the full-length promoter
   8426..1816    +  CDS            rep (fragment) (across the origin): R1AB_SARS - Experimental evidence at protein level: Swiss-Prot protein existence level 1. [2'-O-methyltransferase]: Methyltransferase that mediates mRNA cap 2'-O-ribose methylation to the 5'-cap structure of viral mRNAs. N7-methyl guanosine cap is a prerequisite for binding of nsp16. Therefore plays an essential role in viral mRNAs cap methylation which is essential to evade immune system. From Severe acute respiratory syndrome coronavirus (SARS-CoV).
>Addgene plasmid #152522 | pGBW-m4134256 | addgene full sequence | sequence record 357054 | Addgene NGS Result
CACCATGGCGGTGGGGGCTTGCGTACTATGTAACAGCCAGACGTCATTGCGCTGCGGTGCATGTATAAGA
AGGCCGTTTCTGTGTTGCAAATGCTGCTACGATCATGTTATTTCGACTTCTCACAAGCTTGTGCTCAGTG
TCAATCCTTATGTGTGTAATGCCCCCGGATGCGACGTCACAGATGTTACCCAACTGTACCTGGGCGGCAT
GTCCTATTATTGTAAGAGCCACAAACCACCAATCTCCTTCCCCCTGTGCGCCAACGGACAGGTGTTTGGG
CTCTACAAAAACACATGTGTGGGATCTGACAATGTCACCGACTTCAACGCTATCGCCACATGCGATTGGA
CTAATGCAGGCGACTACATTTTAGCCAACACCTGTACCGAACGGCTGAAGTTATTTGCGGCTGAGACTCT
AAAGGCAACTGAGGAAACCTTCAAACTTTCATATGGTATCGCCACGGTACGTGAGGTGTTGTCTGATCGA
GAACTGCATCTCAGTTGGGAGGTCGGGAAGCCTAGACCTCCCCTTAATCGAAATTACGTGTTCACAGGTT
ATAGGGTTACCAAGAACAGCAAAGTCCAGATCGGCGAATATACTTTTGAGAAGGGAGATTACGGTGACGC
CGTAGTGTATCGTGGCACAACAACATACAAACTGAATGTTGGGGATTACTTCGTGCTGACGTCCCACACC
GTTATGCCGCTCTCAGCTCCAACTTTGGTTCCCCAGGAACATTACGTGCGGATTACTGGACTCTATCCAA
CGCTAAACATAAGCGACGAGTTTTCCAGCAACGTGGCTAATTACCAAAAGGTCGGCATGCAGAAGTACTC
CACCCTTCAGGGTCCTCCTGGGACTGGCAAAAGTCACTTCGCCATCGGACTGGCACTTTACTATCCCAGT
GCGCGCATTGTATATACCGCCTGCTCACATGCGGCAGTGGACGCCCTGTGTGAGAAGGCTTTAAAGTATC
TGCCAATAGACAAATGCTCTCGCATTATCCCTGCCAGGGCCAGAGTGGAGTGCTTTGATAAGTTTAAAGT
GAACTCGACCCTCGAACAGTATGTCTTCTGCACAGTTAACGCATTGCCCGAAACGACCGCCGATATAGTT
GTGTTCGACGAAATCTCAATGGCTACCAATTATGATCTCTCCGTCGTCAATGCACGGCTGCGGGCCAAAC
ACTACGTCTACATCGGGGACCCCGCGCAGTTACCAGCACCGCGAACCCTACTGACTAAGGGCACACTTGA
GCCAGAGTACTTCAACAGCGTATGTAGACTGATGAAAACCATTGGCCCTGATATGTTCCTGGGAACATGT
CGGAGGTGCCCCGCTGAAATAGTGGACACCGTTTCAGCACTTGTGTACGACAATAAGCTCAAAGCACACA
AGGATAAATCCGCACAATGTTTTAAGATGTTTTACAAAGGGGTTATTACCCATGATGTGTCTAGCGCTAT
CAATCGCCCTCAGATTGGCGTGGTGAGAGAGTTTTTGACGCGAAATCCCGCCTGGCGAAAGGCCGTATTC
ATCAGTCCTTACAACTCGCAAAATGCCGTCGCTAGTAAGATTTTAGGACTCCCTACTCAGACAGTTGATA
GCTCTCAAGGTTCTGAATACGATTATGTGATTTTTACTCAGACTACCGAAACGGCACATTCTTGTAACGT
CAACCGTTTTAACGTGGCCATTACAAGGGCCAAGGTTGGCATCTTGTGTATCATGTCAGACCGGGACCTG
TATGATAAACTGCAATTCACATCTTTGGAGATACCGCGCCGCAATGTCGCTACCCTTCAGGAAAACCTTT
ACTTTCAGTCGATGGATTATAAGGACCACGATGGAGACTACAAAGATCATGACATTGATTACAAGGACGA
CGATGACAAATAAGGATCCGCAGGCCTCTGCTAGCTTGACTGACTGAGATACAGCGTACCTTCAGCTCAC
AGACATGATAAGATACATTGATGAGTTTGGACAAACCACAACTAGAATGCAGTGAAAAAAATGCTTTATT
TGTGAAATTTGTGATGCTATTGCTTTATTTGTAACCATTATAAGCTGCAATAAACAAGTTAACAACAACA
ATTGCATTCATTTTATGTTTCAGGTTCAGGGGGAGGTGTGGGAGGTTTTTTAAAGCAAGTAAAACCTCTA
CAAATGTGGTATTGGCCCATCTCTATCGGTATCGTAGCATAACCCCTTGGGGCCTCTAAACGGGTCTTGA
GGGGTTTTTTGTGCCCCTCGGGCCGGATTGCTATCTACCGGCATTGGCGCAGAAAAAAATGCCTGATGCG
ACGCTGCGCGTCTTATACTCCCACATATGCCAGATTCAGCAACGGATACGGCTTCCCCAACTTGCCCACT
TCCATACGTGTCCTCCTTACCAGAAATTTATCCTTAAGGTCGTCAGCTATCCTGCAGGCGATCTCTCGAT
TTCGATCAAGACATTCCTTTAATGGTCTTTTCTGGACACCACTAGGGGTCAGAAGTAGTTCATCAAACTT
TCTTCCCTCCCTAATCTCATTGGTTACCTTGGGCTATCGAAACTTAATTAACCAGTCAAGTCAGCTACTT
GGCGAGATCGACTTGTCTGGGTTTCGACTACGCTCAGAATTGCGTCAGTCAAGTTCGATCTGGTCCTTGC
TATTGCACCCGTTCTCCGATTACGAGTTTCATTTAAATCATGTGAGCAAAAGGCCAGCAAAAGGCCAGGA
ACCGTAAAAAGGCCGCGTTGCTGGCGTTTTTCCATAGGCTCCGCCCCCCTGACGAGCATCACAAAAATCG
ACGCTCAAGTCAGAGGTGGCGAAACCCGACAGGACTATAAAGATACCAGGCGTTTCCCCCTGGAAGCTCC
CTCGTGCGCTCTCCTGTTCCGACCCTGCCGCTTACCGGATACCTGTCCGCCTTTCTCCCTTCGGGAAGCG
TGGCGCTTTCTCATAGCTCACGCTGTAGGTATCTCAGTTCGGTGTAGGTCGTTCGCTCCAAGCTGGGCTG
TGTGCACGAACCCCCCGTTCAGCCCGACCGCTGCGCCTTATCCGGTAACTATCGTCTTGAGTCCAACCCG
GTAAGACACGACTTATCGCCACTGGCAGCAGCCACTGGTAACAGGATTAGCAGAGCGAGGTATGTAGGCG
GTGCTACAGAGTTCTTGAAGTGGTGGCCTAACTACGGCTACACTAGAAGAACAGTATTTGGTATCTGCGC
TCTGCTGAAGCCAGTTACCTTCGGAAAAAGAGTTGGTAGCTCTTGATCCGGCAAACAAACCACCGCTGGT
AGCGGTGGTTTTTTTGTTTGCAAGCAGCAGATTACGCGCAGAAAAAAAGGATCTCAAGAAGATCCTTTGA
TCTTTTCTACGGGGTCTGACGCTCAGTGGAACGAAAACTCACGTTAAGGGATTTTGGTCATGAGATTATC
AAAAAGGATCTTCACCTAGATCCTTTTAAATTAAAAATGAAGTTTTAAATCAATCTAAAGTATATATGAG
TAAACTTGGTCTGACAGTTACCAATGCTTAATCAGTGAGGCACCTATCTCAGCGATCTGTCTATTTCGTT
CATCCATAGTTGCATTTAAATTTCCGAACTCTCCAAGGCCCTCGTCGGAAAATCTTCAAACCTTTCGTCC
GATCCATCTTGCAGGCTACCTCTCGAACGAACTATCGCAAGTCTCTTGGCCGGCCTTGCGCCTTGGCTAT
TGCTTGGCAGCGCCTATCGCCAGGTATTACTCCAATCCCGAATATCCGAGATCGGGATCACCCGAGAGAA
GTTCAACCTACATCCTCAATCCCGATCTATCCGAGATCCGAGGAATATCGAAATCGGGGCGCGCCTGGCC
TCCGCGCCGGGTTTTGGCGCCTCCCGCGGGCGCCCCCCTCGTCACGGCGAGCGCTGCCACGTCAGACGAA
GGGCGCAGGAGCGTCCTGATCCTTCCGCCCGGACGCTCAGGACAGCGGCCCGCTGCTCATAAGACTCGGC
CTTAGAACCCCAGTATCAGCAGAAGGACATTTTAGGACGGGACTTGGGTGACTCTAGGGCACTGGTTTTC
TTTCCAGAGAGCGGAACAGGCGAGGAAAAGTAGTCCCTTCTCGGCGATTCTGCGGAGGGATCTCCGTGGG
GCGGTGAACGCCGATGATTATATAAGGACGCGCCGGGTGTGGCACAGCTAGTTCCGTCGCAGCCGGGATT
TGGGTCGCGGTTCTTGTTTGTGGATCGCTGTGATCGTCACTTGGTGAGTAGCGGGCTGCTGGGCTGGCCG
GGGCTTTCGTGGCCGCCGGGCCGCTCGGTGGGACGGAAGCGTGTGGAGAGACCGCCAAGGGCTGTAGTCT
GGGTCCGCGAGCAAGGTTGCCCTGAACTGGGGGTTGGGGGGAGCGCAGCAAAATGGCGGCTGTTCCCGAG
TCTTGAATGGAAGACGCTTGTGAGGCGGGCTGTGAGGTCGTTGAAACAAGGTGGGGGGCATGGTGGGCGG
CAAGAACCCAAGGTCTTGAGCCCTTCGCTAATGCGGGAAAGCTCTTATTCGGGTGAGATGGGCTGGGCAC
CATCTGGGGACCCTGACGTGAAGTTTGTCACTGACTGGAGAACTCGGTTTGTCGTCTGTTGCGGGGGCGG
CAGTTATGGCGGTGCCGTTGGGCAGTGCACCCGTACCTTTGGGAGCGCGCGCCCTCGTCGTGTCGTGACG
TCACCCGTTCTGTTGGCTTATAATGCAGGGTGGGGCCACCTGCCGGTAGGTGTGCGGTAGGCTTTTCTCC
GTCGCAGGACGCAGGGTTCGGGCCTAGGGTAGGCTCTCCTGAATCGACAGGCGCCGGACCTCTGGTGAGG
GGAGGGATAAGTGAGGCGTCAGTTTCTTTGGTCGGTTTTATGTACCTATCTTCTTAAGTAGCTGAAGCTC
CGGTTTTGAACTATGCGCTCGGGGTTGGCGAGTGTGTTTTGTGAAGTTTTTTAGGCACCTTTTGAAATGT
AATCATTTGGGTCAATATGTAATTTTCAGTGTTAGACTTGTAAATTGTCCGCTAAATTCTGGCCGTTTTT
GGCTTTTTTGTTAGACAACATGGGTAAAAAGCCTGAACTCACCGCGACGTCTGTCGAGAAGTTTCTGATC
GAAAAGTTCGACAGCGTCTCCGACCTGATGCAGCTCTCGGAGGGCGAAGAATCTCGTGCTTTCAGCTTCG
ATGTAGGAGGGCGTGGATATGTCCTGCGGGTAAATAGCTGCGCCGATGGTTTCTACAAAGATCGTTATGT
TTATCGGCACTTTGCATCCGCCGCGCTCCCGATTCCGGAAGTGCTTGACATTGGGGAGTTCAGCGAGAGC
CTGACCTATTGCATCTCCCGCCGTGCACAGGGTGTCACGTTGCAAGACCTGCCTGAAACCGAACTGCCCG
CTGTTCTGCAGCCGGTCGCGGAGGCAATGGATGCCATCGCTGCCGCCGATCTTAGCCAGACGAGCGGGTT
CGGCCCATTCGGACCGCAAGGAATCGGTCAATACACTACATGGCGTGATTTCATATGCGCGATTGCTGAT
CCCCATGTGTATCACTGGCAAACTGTGATGGACGACACCGTCAGTGCGTCCGTCGCGCAGGCTCTCGATG
AGCTGATGCTTTGGGCCGAGGACTGCCCCGAAGTCCGGCACCTCGTGCACGCGGATTTCGGCTCCAACAA
TGTCCTGACGGACAATGGCCGCATAACAGCGGTCATTGACTGGAGCGAGGCGATGTTCGGGGATTCCCAA
TACGAGGTCGCCAACATCTTCTTCTGGAGGCCGTGGTTGGCTTGTATGGAGCAGCAGACGCGCTACTTCG
AGCGGAGGCATCCGGAGCTTGCAGGATCGCCCCGGCTCCGGGCGTATATGCTCCGCATTGGTCTTGACCA
ACTCTATCAGAGCTTGGTTGACGGCAATTTCGATGATGCAGCTTGGGCGCAGGGTCGATGCGACGCAATC
GTCCGATCCGGAGCCGGGACTGTCGGGCGTACACAAATCGCCCGCAGAAGCGCCGCCGTCTGGACCGATG
GCTGTGTAGAAGTACTCGCCGATAGTGGAAACCGACGCCCCAGCACTCGTCCGAGGGCAAAGGAATAAGC
TAGTATGTAAGCCTAGTCTTAGATAATAAAATCGCTATCCATCGAAGATGGATGTGTGTTGGTTTTTTGT
GTGTGTAACGCTAGGCGCGCCTGGTGTACCGAGAACGATCCTCTCAGTGCGAGTCTCGACGATCCATATC
GTTGCTTGGCAGTCAGCCAGTCGGAATCCAGCTTGGGACCCAGGAAGTCCAATCGTCAGATATTGTACTC
AAGCCTGGTCACGGCAGCGTACCGATCTGTTTAAACCTAGATATTGATAGTCTGATCGGTCAACGTATAA
TCGAGTCCTAGCTTTTGCAAACATCTATCAAGAGACAGGATCAGCAGGAGGCTTTCGCATGAGTATTCAA
CATTTCCGTGTCGCCCTTATTCCCTTTTTTGCGGCATTTTGCCTTCCTGTTTTTGCTCACCCAGAAACGC
TGGTGAAAGTAAAAGATGCTGAAGATCAGTTGGGTGCGCGAGTGGGTTACATCGAACTGGATCTCAACAG
CGGTAAGATCCTTGAGAGTTTTCGCCCCGAAGAACGCTTTCCAATGATGAGCACTTTTAAAGTTCTGCTA
TGTGGCGCGGTATTATCCCGTATTGACGCCGGGCAAGAGCAACTCGGTCGCCGCATACACTATTCTCAGA
ATGACTTGGTTGAGTATTCACCAGTCACAGAAAAGCATCTTACGGATGGCATGACAGTAAGAGAATTATG
CAGTGCTGCCATAACCATGAGTGATAACACTGCGGCCAACTTACTTCTGACAACGATTGGAGGACCGAAG
GAGCTAACCGCTTTTTTGCACAACATGGGGGATCATGTAACTCGCCTTGATCGTTGGGAACCGGAGCTGA
ATGAAGCCATACCAAACGACGAGCGTGACACCACGATGCCTGTAGCAATGGCAACAACCTTGCGTAAACT
ATTAACTGGCGAACTACTTACTCTAGCTTCCCGGCAACAGTTGATAGACTGGATGGAGGCGGATAAAGTT
GCAGGACCACTTCTGCGCTCGGCCCTTCCGGCTGGCTGGTTTATTGCTGATAAATCTGGAGCCGGTGAGC
GTGGGTCTCGCGGTATCATTGCAGCACTGGGGCCAGATGGTAAGCCCTCCCGTATCGTAGTTATCTACAC
GACGGGGAGTCAGGCAACTATGGATGAACGAAATAGACAGATCGCTGAGATAGGTGCCTCACTGATTAAG
CATTGGTAACCGATTCTAGGTGCATTGGCGCAGAAAAAAATGCCTGATGCGACGCTGCGCGTCTTATACT
CCCACATATGCCAGATTCAGCAACGGATACGGCTTCCCCAACTTGCCCACTTCCATACGTGTCCTCCTTA
CCAGAAATTTATCCTTAAGATCCCGAATCGTTTAAACTCGACTCTGGCTCTATCGAATCTCCGTCGTTTC
GAGCTTACGCGAACAGCCGTGGCGCTCATTTGCTCGTCGGGCATCGAATCTCGTCAGCTATCGTCAGCTT
ACCTTTTTGGCAGCGATCGCGGCTCCCGACATCTTGGACCATTAGCTCCACAGGTATCTTCTTCCCTCTA
GTGGTCATAACAGCAGCTTCAGCTACCTCTCAATTCAAAAAACCCCTCAAGACCCGTTTAGAGGCCCCAA
GGGGTTATGCTATCAATCGTTGCGTTACACACACAAAAAACCAACACACATCCATCTTCGATGGATAGCG
ATTTTATTATCTAACTGCTGATCGAGTGTAGCCAGATCTAGTAATCAATTACGGGGTCATTAGTTCATAG
CCCATATATGGAGTTCCGCGTTACATAACTTACGGTAAATGGCCCGCCTGGCTGACCGCCCAACGACCCC
CGCCCATTGACGTCAATAATGACGTATGTTCCCATAGTAACGCCAATAGGGACTTTCCATTGACGTCAAT
GGGTGGAGTATTTACGGTAAACTGCCCACTTGGCAGTACATCAAGTGTATCATATGCCAAGTACGCCCCC
TATTGACGTCAATGACGGTAAATGGCCCGCCTGGCATTATGCCCAGTACATGACCTTATGGGACTTTCCT
ACTTGGCAGTACATCTACGTATTAGTCATCGCTATTACCATGCTGATGCGGTTTTGGCAGTACATCAATG
GGCGTGGATAGCGGTTTGACTCACGGGGATTTCCAAGTCTCCACCCCATTGACGTCAATGGGAGTTTGTT
TTGGCACCAAAATCAACGGGACTTTCCAAAATGTCGTAACAACTCCGCCCCATTGACGCAAATGGGCGGT
AGGCGTGTACGGTGGGAGGTCTATATAAGCAGAGCTGGTTTAGTGAACCGTCAGATCAGATCTTTGTCGA
TCCTACCATCCACTCGACACACCCGCCAGCGGCCGC
